Addgene plasmid #163414: pCAG-Limk1
Purpose: Expresses LIMK1 in mammalian cells
Depositing lab: Takeshi Imai. Depositing organization: Kyushu University. Publication: BMPR-2 gates activity-dependent stabilization of primary dendrites during mitral cell remodeling. Aihara S, Fujimoto S, Sakaguchi R, Imai T. Cell Rep. 2021 Jun 22;35(12):109276. doi: 10.1016/j.celrep.2021.109276. PubMed 34161760.
Backbone
  Vector backbone: pCAG
  Vector type: Mammalian Expression
Growth in bacteria
  Bacterial resistance: Ampicillin, 100 μg/mL
  Growth temperature: 37°C
  Growth strain: DH5alpha
  Copy number: High Copy
Gene/Insert
  Gene/Insert name: Limk1
  Species: M. musculus (mouse)
  Insert size (bp): 1954
  Entrez Gene: Limk1 (a.k.a. KIZ-1, LIMK-1, Limk)
Resource information
  A portion of this plasmid was derived from a plasmid made by: pCAG vector is derived from Addgene #14797.
Terms and licenses: Academic/Nonprofit Terms; Industry Terms: Not Available to Industry
How to cite: pCAG-Limk1 was a gift from Takeshi Imai (Addgene plasmid # 163414 ; http://n2t.net/addgene:163414 ; RRID:Addgene_163414)
