[The description below was written by a language model from this plasmid's Addgene catalogue record and pLannotate feature annotations shown in this document.]
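Description:
pCAG-Limk1 is a 6.8 kb mammalian expression plasmid that drives constitutive expression of mouse LIM domain kinase 1 (Limk1) from the pCAG backbone. It is maintained in E. coli through a high-copy ColE1/pUC-type origin and selected with ampicillin via a β-lactamase gene under its own bla promoter. No mammalian selection marker is annotated, so the plasmid appears suited to transient expression rather than drug-selected stable lines. An SV40 origin of replication is present, which would permit episomal amplification in cells supplying large T antigen. Remnants of lac promoter/operator and lacI sequence are carried over from the cloning vector and play no role in expression.

The expression cassette uses the composite CAG promoter, made up of the human cytomegalovirus immediate-early enhancer, the chicken β-actin promoter and a chimeric chicken β-actin/rabbit β-globin intron. Together these give strong, broadly active transcription in many mammalian cell types, including neurons. The Limk1 coding sequence follows, and the annotation shows no epitope tag or fluorescent reporter fused to it. The short "HBB" fragments flanking it are most likely residual β-globin exon sequence from the backbone rather than intended coding parts. Transcripts terminate at the rabbit β-globin polyadenylation signal.

LIMK1 is a serine/threonine kinase acting downstream of Rho-family GTPase pathways. It phosphorylates and inactivates cofilin, thereby stabilising actin filaments. The plasmid is intended for overexpressing LIMK1 in mammalian cells, and the associated study concerns BMPR-2 and the activity-dependent stabilisation of primary dendrites during mitral cell remodelling.
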