Features (pLannotate 1.2.2; 18 found; start..end, strand, type, name):
      5..384     +  enhancer       CMV enhancer: human cytomegalovirus immediate early enhancer
    386..662     +  promoter       chicken β-actin promoter: No description available
    663..1679    +  intron         chimeric intron: chimera between introns from chicken β-actin and rabbit β-globin
   1677..1733    +  CDS            HBB (fragment): HBB_LEPEU - Experimental evidence at protein level: Swiss-Prot protein existence level 1. Involved in oxygen transport from the lung to the various peripheral tissues. From Lepus europaeus (European hare).
   1748..3688    +  CDS            Limk1: LIMK1_MOUSE - Also known as Limk. Experimental evidence at protein level: Swiss-Prot protein existence level 1. Serine/threonine-protein kinase that plays an essential role in the regulation of actin filament dynamics (PubMed:15056216, PubMed:16204183). Acts downstream of several Rho family GTPase signal transduction pathways (PubMed:15056216). Activated by upstream kinases including ROCK1, PAK1 and PAK4, which phosphorylate LIMK1 on a threonine residue located in its activation loop. LIMK1 subsequently phosphorylates and inactivates the actin binding/depolymerizing factors cofilin-1/CFL1, cof
   3706..3777    +  CDS            HBB (fragment): HBB_PONPY - Experimental evidence at transcript level: Swiss-Prot protein existence level 2. Involved in oxygen transport from the lung to the various peripheral tissues. From Pongo pygmaeus (Bornean orangutan).
   3848..3903    +  polyA_signal   β-globin poly(A) signal: rabbit β-globin polyadenylation signal (Gil and Proudfoot, 1987)
   4288..4304    -  protein_bind   lac operator: The lac repressor binds to the lac operator to inhibit transcription in E. coli. This inhibition can be relieved by adding lactose or isopropyl-β-D-thiogalactopyranoside (IPTG). lac repressor encoded by lacI
   4312..4342    -  promoter       lac promoter: promoter for the E. coli lac operon
   4357..4378    -  protein_bind   CAP binding site: CAP binding activates transcription in the presence of cAMP. E. coli catabolite activator protein
   4391..4430    -  CDS            lacI (fragment): lac repressor; lacI; The lac repressor binds to the lac operator to inhibit transcription in E. coli. This inhibition can be relieved by adding lactose or isopropyl-β-D-thiogalactopyranoside (IPTG).
   4437..4459    +  promoter       SV40 promoter (fragment): SV40 enhancer and early promoter
   4483..4618    +  rep_origin     SV40 ori: SV40 origin of replication
   4638..4772    +  polyA_signal   SV40 poly(A) signal: SV40 polyadenylation signal
   4774..4828    -  CDS            lacI (fragment): lac repressor; lacI; The lac repressor binds to the lac operator to inhibit transcription in E. coli. This inhibition can be relieved by adding lactose or isopropyl-β-D-thiogalactopyranoside (IPTG).
   5011..5599    -  rep_origin     ori: high-copy-number ColE1/pMB1/pBR322/pUC origin of replication
   5770..6630    -  CDS            AmpR: β-lactamase; bla; confers resistance to ampicillin, carbenicillin, and related antibiotics
   6631..6735    -  promoter       AmpR promoter: bla
>Addgene plasmid #163414 | pCAG-Limk1 | addgene full sequence | sequence record 340810 | Addgene NGS Result
GGTCGACATTGATTATTGACTAGTTATTAATAGTAATCAATTACGGGGTCATTAGTTCATAGCCCATATA
TGGAGTTCCGCGTTACATAACTTACGGTAAATGGCCCGCCTGGCTGACCGCCCAACGACCCCCGCCCATT
GACGTCAATAATGACGTATGTTCCCATAGTAACGCCAATAGGGACTTTCCATTGACGTCAATGGGTGGAG
TATTTACGGTAAACTGCCCACTTGGCAGTACATCAAGTGTATCATATGCCAAGTACGCCCCCTATTGACG
TCAATGACGGTAAATGGCCCGCCTGGCATTATGCCCAGTACATGACCTTATGGGACTTTCCTACTTGGCA
GTACATCTACGTATTAGTCATCGCTATTACCATGGTCGAGGTGAGCCCCACGTTCTGCTTCACTCTCCCC
ATCTCCCCCCCCTCCCCACCCCCAATTTTGTATTTATTTATTTTTTAATTATTTTGTGCAGCGATGGGGG
CGGGGGGGGGGGGGGNSGCGCGCCRGGSGGGGSGGGGSGGGGSGRGGGGSGGGGSGGGGCGAGGCGGAGA
GGTGCGGCGGCAGCCAATCAGAGCGGCGCGCTCCGAAAGTTTCCTTTTATGGCGAGGCGGCGGCGGCGGC
GGCCCTATAAAAAGCGAAGCGCGCGGCGGGCGGGAGTCGCTGCGCGCTGCCTTCGCCCCGTGCCCCGCTC
CGCCGCCGCCTCGCGCCGCCCGCCCCGGCTCTGACTGACCGCGTTACTCCCACAGGTGAGCGGGCGGGAC
GGCCCTTCTCCTCCGGGCTGTAATTAGCGCTTGGTTTAATGACGGCTTGTTTCTTTTCTGTGGCTGCGTG
AAAGCCTTGAGGGGCTCCGGGAGGGCCCTTTGTGCGGGGGGAGCGGCTCGGGGGGTGCGTGCGTGTGTGT
GTGCGTGGGGAGCGCCGCGTGCGGCTCCGCGCTGCCCGGCGGCTGTGAGCGCTGCGGGCGCGGCGCGGGG
CTTTGTGCGCTCCGCAGTGTGCGCGAGGGGAGCGCGGCCGGGGGCGGTGCCCCGCGGTGCGGGGGGGGCT
GCGAGGGGAACAAAGGCTGCGTGCGGGGTGTGTGCGTGGGGGGGTGAGCAGGGGGTGTGGGCGCGTCGGT
CGGGCTGCAACCCCCCCTGCACCCCCCTCCCCGAGTTGCTGAGCACGGCCCGGCTTCGGGTGCGGGGCTC
CGTACGGGGCGTGGCGCGGGGCTCGCCGTGCCGGGCGGGGGGTGGCGGCAGGTGGGGGTGCCGGGCGGGG
CGGGGCCGCCTCGGGCCGGGGAGGGCTCGGGGGAGGGGCGCGGCGGCCCCCGGAGCGCCGGCGGCTGTCG
AGGCGCGGCGAGCCGCAGCCATTGCCTTTTATGGTAATCGTGCGAGAGGGCGCAGGGACTTCCTTTGTCC
CAAATCTGTGCGGAGCCGAAATCTGGGAGGCGCCGCCGCACCCCCTCTAGCGGGCGCGGGGCGAAGCGGT
GCGGCGCCGGCAGGAAGGAAATGGGCGGGGAGGGCCTTCGTGCGTCGCCGCGCCGCCGTCCCCTTCTCCC
TCTCCAGCCTCGGGGCTGTCCGCGGGGGGACGGCTGCCTTCGGGGGGGACGGGGCAGGGCGGGGTTCGGC
TTCTGGCGTGTGACCGGCGGCTCTAGAGCCTCTGCTAACCATGTTCATGCCTTCTTCTTTTTCCTACAGC
TCCTGGGCAACGTGCTGGTTATTGTGCTGTCTCATCATTTTGGCAAAGAATTCTTAATTAAGCCACCATG
AGGTTGACGCTACTTTGTTGCACCTGGAGGGAAGAACGTATGGGAGAGGAAGGAAGCGAGTTGCCTGTGT
GTGCGAGCTGTGGCCAGAGGATCTATGACGGCCAGTACCTCCAGGCCCTGAATGCTGACTGGCATGCAGA
CTGCTTCAGGTGCTGCGAGTGTAGCGTCTCCCTTTCACACCAGTACTACGAGAAGGATGGACAGCTCTTC
TGCAAGAAGGACTACTGGGCCCGCTATGGCGAGTCTTGCCACGGGTGCTCCGAGCACATCACCAAAGGGC
TGGTCATGGTGGCTGGGGAGCTGAAGTACCACCCTGAGTGTTTCATCTGCCTCGCCTGTGGAAACTTCAT
TGGCGATGGGGACACCTACACACTGGTGGAGCACTCCAAGCTGTACTGTGGCCAGTGCTACTACCAGACC
GTGGTAACTCCAGTCATCGAACAGATCCTACCTGACTCACCCGGCTCCCACCTGCCCCACACAGTCACCC
TCGTGTCTATCCCAGCCTCTGCCCATGGCAAACGAGGCCTGTCTGTCTCCATCGACCCCCCTCACGGCCC
ACCAGGATGTGGCACGGAGCATTCGCACACTGTCCGAGTCCAAGGAGTGGACCCAGGCTGCATGAGCCCA
GATGTGAAGAATTCCATCCACGTTGGAGACCGGATCTTGGAAATCAATGGCACGCCCATCCGGAATGTGC
CGCTGGACGAGATCGACTTGCTGATCCAGGAGACCAGCCGCCTGCTCCAGCTGACCCTCGAGCACGACCC
CCATGACTCACTGGGCCATGGGCCCGTGTCGGATCCCAGCCCCCTGAGCTCCCCGGTGCACACTCCCAGC
GGACAGGCAGCCAGCTCTGCCCGGCAGAAACCTGTCTTGAGGAGCTGCAGTATTGACACGTCCCCGGGTA
CCAGCTCACTAGCCTCTCCAGCCTCCCAGCGCAAGGACCTGGGTCGCTCCGAATCCCTCCGAGTGGTCTG
CCGACCACACCGAATCTTCCGGCCATCTGATCTCATCCATGGGGAAGTGCTGGGCAAGGGCTGTTTTGGC
CAGGCCATCAAGGTGACACACCGAGAAACAGGCGAGGTGATGGTGATGAAGGAACTTATCCGGTTTGATG
AGGAGACCCAGAGGACATTCCTCAAGGAGGTAAAGGTCATGCGCTGCCTGGAGCACCCTAACGTGCTCAA
GTTCATCGGAGTGCTCTACAAGGACAAGCGGCTAAACTTCATCACAGAGTACATCAAGGGCGGCACCCTG
CGGGGCATCATCAAGAACATGGACAGCCAGTACCCGTGGAGTCAGAGGGTCAGCTTTGCCAAGGACATTG
CATCAGGGATGGCCTACCTCCATTCGATGAACATCATCCACCGAGACCTCAACTCCCACAACTGTCTGGT
CCGTGAGAATAGGAACGTGGTGGTGGCCGACTTTGGGCTGGCTCGACTCATGATCGATGAAAAGAATCAG
TCTGAAGACTTACGCAGCCTTAAGAAGCCGGACCGCAAGAAGCGGTACACAGTGGTGGGCAACCCCTACT
GGATGGCGCCAGAGATGATCAATGGTCGTAGTTATGATGAAAAGGTGGACGTGTTTTCCTTTGGAATTGT
CCTCTGTGAGATTATCGGGCGTGTGAATGCAGACCCTGACTATCTGCCCCGCACTATGGACTTTGGCCTC
AATGTAAGGGGTTTCCTGGACCGCTACTGTCCACCAAACTGTCCCCCAAGTTTCTTCCCCATCACTGTGC
GCTGCTGTGACCTGGATCCTGAAAAGAGACCCTCTTTTGTAAAGCTGGAACAATGGCTAGAAACACTTCG
CATGCACTTGTCTGGTCACCTGCCACTGGGCCCACAACTGGAACAACTGGAGCGGGGCTTCTGGGAGACC
TACCGGCGGGGCGAGAGCTCACTGCCTGCCCACCCCGAGGTCCCTGACTGAGCTAGCGCGGCCGCACTCC
TCAGGTGCAGGCTGCCTATCAGAAGGTGGTGGCTGGTGTGGCCAATGCCCTGGCTCACAAATACCACTGA
GATCTTTTTCCCTCTGCCAAAAATTATGGGGACATCATGAAGCCCCTTGAGCATCTGACTTCTGGCTAAT
AAAGGAAATTTATTTTCATTGCAATAGTGTGTTGGAATTTTTTGTGTCTCTCACTCGGAAGGACATATGG
GAGGGCAAATCATTTAAAACATCAGAATGAGTATTTGGTTTAGAGTTTGGCAACATATGCCCATATGCTG
GCTGCCATGAACAAAGGTTGGCTATAAAGAGGTCATCAGTATATGAAACAGCCCCCTGCTGTCCATTCCT
TATTCCATAGAAAAGCCTTGACTTGAGGTTAGATTTTTTTTATATTTTGTTTTGTGTTATTTTTTTCTTT
AACATCCCTAAAATTTTCCTTACATGTTTTACTAGCCAGATTTTTCCTCCTCTCCTGACTACTCCCAGTC
ATAGCTGTCCCTCTTCTCTTATGGAGATCCCTCGACCTGCAGCCCAAGCTTGGCGTAATCATGGTCATAG
CTGTTTCCTGTGTGAAATTGTTATCCGCTCACAATTCCACACAACATACGAGCCGGAAGCATAAAGTGTA
AAGCCTGGGGTGCCTAATGAGTGAGCTAACTCACATTAATTGCGTTGCGCTCACTGCCCGCTTTCCAGTC
GGGAAACCTGTCGTGCCAGCGGATCCGCATCTCAATTAGTCAGCAACCATAGTCCCGCCCCTAACTCCGC
CCATCCCGCCCCTAACTCCGCCCAGTTCCGCCCATTCTCCGCCCCATGGCTGACTAATTTTTTTTATTTA
TGCAGAGGCCGAGGCCGCCTCGGCCTCTGAGCTATTCCAGAAGTAGTGAGGAGGCTTTTTTGGAGGCCTA
GGCTTTTGCAAAAAGCTAACTTGTTTATTGCAGCTTATAATGGTTACAAATAAAGCAATAGCATCACAAA
TTTCACAAATAAAGCATTTTTTTCACTGCATTCTAGTTGTGGTTTGTCCAAACTCATCAATGTATCTTAT
CATGTCTGGATCCGCTGCATTAATGAATCGGCCAACGCGCGGGGAGAGGCGGTTTGCGTATTGGGCGCTC
TTCCGCTTCCTCGCTCACTGACTCGCTGCGCTCGGTCGTTCGGCTGCGGCGAGCGGTATCAGCTCACTCA
AAGGCGGTAATACGGTTATCCACAGAATCAGGGGATAACGCAGGAAAGAACATGTGAGCAAAAGGCCAGC
AAAAGGCCAGGAACCGTAAAAAGGCCGCGTTGCTGGCGTTTTTCCATAGGCTCCGCCCCCCTGACGAGCA
TCACAAAAATCGACGCTCAAGTCAGAGGTGGCGAAACCCGACAGGACTATAAAGATACCAGGCGTTTCCC
CCTGGAAGCTCCCTCGTGCGCTCTCCTGTTCCGACCCTGCCGCTTACCGGATACCTGTCCGCCTTTCTCC
CTTCGGGAAGCGTGGCGCTTTCTCATAGCTCACGCTGTAGGTATCTCAGTTCGGTGTAGGTCGTTCGCTC
CAAGCTGGGCTGTGTGCACGAACCCCCCGTTCAGCCCGACCGCTGCGCCTTATCCGGTAACTATCGTCTT
GAGTCCAACCCGGTAAGACACGACTTATCGCCACTGGCAGCAGCCACTGGTAACAGGATTAGCAGAGCGA
GGTATGTAGGCGGTGCTACAGAGTTCTTGAAGTGGTGGCCTAACTACGGCTACACTAGAAGAACAGTATT
TGGTATCTGCGCTCTGCTGAAGCCAGTTACCTTCGGAAAAAGAGTTGGTAGCTCTTGATCCGGCAAACAA
ACCACCGCTGGTAGCGGTGGTTTTTTTGTTTGCAAGCAGCAGATTACGCGCAGAAAAAAAGGATCTCAAG
AAGATCCTTTGATCTTTTCTACGGGGTCTGACGCTCAGTGGAACGAAAACTCACGTTAAGGGATTTTGGT
CATGAGATTATCAAAAAGGATCTTCACCTAGATCCTTTTAAATTAAAAATGAAGTTTTAAATCAATCTAA
AGTATATATGAGTAAACTTGGTCTGACAGTTACCAATGCTTAATCAGTGAGGCACCTATCTCAGCGATCT
GTCTATTTCGTTCATCCATAGTTGCCTGACTCCCCGTCGTGTAGATAACTACGATACGGGAGGGCTTACC
ATCTGGCCCCAGTGCTGCAATGATACCGCGAGACCCACGCTCACCGGCTCCAGATTTATCAGCAATAAAC
CAGCCAGCCGGAAGGGCCGAGCGCAGAAGTGGTCCTGCAACTTTATCCGCCTCCATCCAGTCTATTAATT
GTTGCCGGGAAGCTAGAGTAAGTAGTTCGCCAGTTAATAGTTTGCGCAACGTTGTTGCCATTGCTACAGG
CATCGTGGTGTCACGCTCGTCGTTTGGTATGGCTTCATTCAGCTCCGGTTCCCAACGATCAAGGCGAGTT
ACATGATCCCCCATGTTGTGCAAAAAAGCGGTTAGCTCCTTCGGTCCTCCGATCGTTGTCAGAAGTAAGT
TGGCCGCAGTGTTATCACTCATGGTTATGGCAGCACTGCATAATTCTCTTACTGTCATGCCATCCGTAAG
ATGCTTTTCTGTGACTGGTGAGTACTCAACCAAGTCATTCTGAGAATAGTGTATGCGGCGACCGAGTTGC
TCTTGCCCGGCGTCAATACGGGATAATACCGCGCCACATAGCAGAACTTTAAAAGTGCTCATCATTGGAA
AACGTTCTTCGGGGCGAAAACTCTCAAGGATCTTACCGCTGTTGAGATCCAGTTCGATGTAACCCACTCG
TGCACCCAACTGATCTTCAGCATCTTTTACTTTCACCAGCGTTTCTGGGTGAGCAAAAACAGGAAGGCAA
AATGCCGCAAAAAAGGGAATAAGGGCGACACGGAAATGTTGAATACTCATACTCTTCCTTTTTCAATATT
ATTGAAGCATTTATCAGGGTTATTGTCTCATGAGCGGATACATATTTGAATGTATTTAGAAAAATAAACA
AATAGGGGTTCCGCGCACATTTCCCCGAAAAGTGCCACCTG
